>Addgene plasmid #88556 | pDONR223-ZNF10 | depositor partial sequence | sequence record 172160 | insert
ATGGATGCTAAGTCACTAACTGCCTGGTCCCGGACACTGGTGACCTTCAAGGATGTATTTGTGGACTTCA
CCAGGGAGGAGTGGAAGCTGCTGGACACTGCTCAGCAGATCGTGTACAGAAATGTGATGCTGGAGAACTA
TAAGAACCTGGTTTCCTTGGGTTATCAGCTTACTAAGCCAGATGTGATCCTCCGGTTGGAGAAGGGAGAA
GAGCCCTGGCTGGTGGAGAGAGAAATTCACCAAGAGACCCATCCTGATTCAGAGACTGCATTTGAAATCA
AATCATCAGTTTCCAGCAGGAGCATTTTTAAAGATAAGCAATCCTGTGACATTAAAATGGAAGGAATGGC
AAGGAATGATCTCTGGTATTTGTCATTAGAAGAAGTCTGGAAATGTAGAGACCAGTTAGACAAGTATCAG
GAAAACCCAGAGAGACATTTGAGGCAAGTGGCATTCACCCAAAAGAAAGTACTTACTCAGGAGAGAGTCT
CTGAAAGTGGTAAATATGGGGGAAACTGTCTTCTTCCTGCTCAGCTAGTACTGAGAGAGTATTTCCATAA
ACGTGACTCACATACTAAAAGTTTAAAACATGATTTAGTTCTTAATGGTCATCAGGACAGTTGTGCAAGT
AACAGTAATGAATGTGGTCAAACTTTCTGTCAAAACATTCACCTTATTCAGTTTGCAAGAACTCACACAG
GTGATAAATCCTACAAATGCCCTGATAATGACAACTCTCTTACTCATGGTTCATCTCTTGGTATATCAAA
GGGCATACATAGAGAGAAACCCTATGAATGTAAGGAATGTGGAAAATTCTTCAGCTGGCGCTCTAATCTT
ACTAGGCATCAGCTTATTCATACTGGAGAAAAACCGTATGAGTGTAAAGAATGTGGAAAGTCTTTCAGCC
GGAGTTCTCACCTCATTGGACATCAAAAGACCCATACTGGTGAGGAACCCTATGAATGTAAAGAATGTGG
AAAATCCTTCAGCTGGTTCTCTCACCTTGTTACTCATCAGAGAACTCATACAGGAGACAAACTGTACACA
TGTAATCAGTGTGGGAAATCTTTTGTTCATAGCTCTAGGCTTATTAGACACCAGAGGACACATACTGGAG
AGAAACCCTATGAATGTCCTGAATGTGGGAAATCTTTCAGACAGAGCACACATCTCATTCTGCATCAGAG
AACCCATGTGAGAGTGAGGCCCTATGAATGCAATGAATGTGGAAAGTCTTACAGCCAGAGATCTCACCTT
GTTGTGCATCATAGAATTCACACTGGACTAAAACCTTTTGAGTGTAAGGATTGTGGAAAATGTTTTAGTC
GAAGCTCTCACCTTTATTCACATCAAAGAACCCACACTGGAGAGAAACCATATGAGTGTCATGATTGTGG
AAAATCTTTCAGCCAGAGTTCTGCCCTTATTGTGCATCAGAGGATACACACTGGAGAGAAACCATATGAA
TGCTGTCAGTGTGGGAAAGCCTTCATCCGGAAGAATGACCTCATTAAGCACCAGAGAATTCATGTTGGAG
AAGAGACCTATAAATGTAATCAATGTGGCATTATCTTCAGCCAGAACTCTCCATTTATAGTTCATCAAAT
AGCTCACACTGGAGAGCAGTTCTTAACATGCAATCAATGTGGGACAGCGCTTGTTAATACCTCTAACCTT
ATTGGATACCAGACAAATCATATTAGAGAAAATGCTTACTAA
