[The description below was written by a language model from this plasmid's Addgene catalogue record.]
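Description:
pDONR223-ZNF10 is a Gateway entry-type clone built on the Invitrogen pDONR223 donor backbone (about 3 kb without insert) and carrying the human ZNF10 open reading frame, also known as KOX1. It is a bacterial cloning and storage plasmid rather than an expression vector: it is maintained at high copy in standard E. coli cloning strains such as DH5alpha and is selected with spectinomycin. The record lists no promoter driving the insert, which fits the general role of a donor-vector clone as a shuttle for an ORF. No feature table is provided, so the exact origin of replication, attachment sites and other backbone elements are not itemised in the record. M13 forward and reverse primer sites flank the insert for sequence verification.

The 1722 bp insert encodes ZNF10, a human zinc finger transcription factor. It was introduced by Gateway recombination cloning. The last nucleotide of the stop codon has been removed so that the reading frame stays open at the 3′ end. This allows the ORF to be transferred by Gateway recombination into destination vectors that add C-terminal fusions such as tags or reporters, with the destination vector supplying the promoter, any tag and the termination signal.

The plasmid belongs to the Human TFome Collection, a comprehensive library of human transcription factor clones assembled for cell fate engineering, and is noted as part of the ORFeome-derived subset of that library. Its typical use is as a source clone for moving ZNF10 into expression vectors of the user's choice for overexpression or screening studies.
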