Addgene plasmid #88556: pDONR223-ZNF10
Purpose: Donor Vector containing ZNF10 transcription factor, part of the Human TFome Collection
Depositing lab: Marc Vidal. Depositing organization: Dana-Farber Cancer Institute. Publication: A comprehensive library of human transcription factors for cell fate engineering. Ng AHM, Khoshakhlagh P, Rojo Arias JE, Pasquini G, Wang K, Swiersy A, Shipman SL, Appleton E, Kiaee K, Kohman RE, Vernet A, Dysart M, Leeper K, Saylor W, Huang JY, Graveline A, Taipale J, Hill DE, Vidal M, Melero-Martin JM, Busskamp V, Church GM. Nat Biotechnol. 2021 Apr;39(4):510-519. doi: 10.1038/s41587-020-0742-6. Epub 2020 Nov 30. PubMed 33257861.
Backbone
  Vector backbone: pDONR223
  Backbone manufacturer: Invitrogen
  Backbone size w/o insert (bp): 3000
  Vector type: Gateway Donor Vector
Growth in bacteria
  Bacterial resistance: Spectinomycin, 50 μg/mL
  Growth temperature: 37°C
  Growth strain: DH5alpha
  Copy number: High Copy
Gene/Insert
  Gene/Insert name: ZNF10 (alt name: KOX1)
  Species: H. sapiens (human)
  Insert size (bp): 1722
  Mutation: Last nucleotide of stop codon removed to allow for Gateway C-terminal fusions
  Entrez Gene: ZNF10 (a.k.a. KOX1)
  Cloning method: Gateway Cloning
  Sequencing primers: 5′ M13F(-21); 3′ M13R
Terms and licenses: Academic/Nonprofit Terms; Industry Terms: Not Available to Industry
Depositor comments: Represents the ORFeome subset of the TFome
How to cite: pDONR223-ZNF10 was a gift from Marc Vidal (Addgene plasmid # 88556 ; http://n2t.net/addgene:88556 ; RRID:Addgene_88556)
